Addgene plasmid #211027: pNICBio2_WDR5:2-334
Purpose: bacterial expression of human WDR5 fragment A2 to C334. N-terminal 10X His tag with TEV cleavage and C-terminal biotin acceptor peptide tag.
Depositing lab: Cheryl Arrowsmith. Depositing organization: University of Toronto. Publication: A Target Class Ligandability Evaluation of WD40 Repeat-Containing Proteins. Ackloo S, Li F, Szewczyk M, Seitova A, Loppnau P, Zeng H, Xu J, Ahmad S, Arnautova YA, Baghaie AJ, Beldar S, Bolotokova A, Centrella PA, Chau I, Clark MA, Cuozzo JW, Dehghani-Tafti S, Disch JS, Dong A, Dumas A, Feng JA, Ghiabi P, Gibson E, Gilmer J, Goldman B, Green SR, Guie MA, Guilinger JP, Harms N, Herasymenko O, Houliston S, Hutchinson A, Kearnes S, Keefe AD, Kimani SW, Kramer T, Kutera M, Kwak HA, Lento C, Li Y, Liu J, Loup J, Machado RAC, Mulhern CJ, Perveen S, Righetto GL, Riley P, Shrestha S, Sigel EA, Silva M, Sintchak MD, Slakman BL, Taylor RD, Thompson J, Torng W, Underkoffler C, von Rechenberg M, Walsh RT, Watson I, Wilson DJ, Wolf E, Yadav M, Yazdi AK, Zhang J, Zhang Y, Santhakumar V, Edwards AM, Barsyte-Lovejoy D, Schapira M, Brown PJ, Halabelian L, Arrowsmith CH. J Med Chem. 2025 Jan 23;68(2):1092-1112. doi: 10.1021/acs.jmedchem.4c02010. Epub 2024 Nov 4. PubMed 39495097.
Backbone
  Vector backbone: pNICBio2
  Backbone manufacturer: pET28a modified
  Vector type: Bacterial Expression
Growth in bacteria
  Bacterial resistance: Kanamycin, 50 μg/mL
  Growth temperature: 37°C
  Growth strain: DH5alpha
  Copy number: Low Copy
Gene/Insert
  Gene/Insert name: WDR5:A2-C334
  Species: H. sapiens (human)
  Insert size (bp): 999
  Mutation: wild type
  Entrez Gene: WDR5 (a.k.a. BIG-3, BIG3, CFAP89, SWD3)
  Promoter: T7
  Tag / fusion protein: MHHHHHHHHHHDLGTENLYFQS (N terminal on insert); SSKGGYGLNDIFEAQKIEWHE (C terminal on insert)
  Cloning method: Ligation Independent Cloning
  Sequencing primers: 5′ T7; 3′ T7term
Resource information
  A portion of this plasmid was derived from a plasmid made by: Mammalian Gene Collection (BC001635)
Terms and licenses: Academic/Nonprofit Terms; Industry Terms: Not Available to Industry
Depositor comments: 5' Cloning Site: BsaI (destroyed), 3' Cloning Site: BsaI (destroyed).
How to cite: pNICBio2_WDR5:2-334 was a gift from Cheryl Arrowsmith (Addgene plasmid # 211027 ; http://n2t.net/addgene:211027 ; RRID:Addgene_211027)
