[The description below was written by a language model from this plasmid's Addgene catalogue record and pLannotate feature annotations shown in this document.]
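Description:
pNICBio2_WDR5:2-334 is a bacterial expression plasmid built on pNICBio2, a modified pET28a backbone, for producing a fragment of human WDR5 (residues A2 to C334, wild type, 999 bp) in E. coli. It is selected with kanamycin through the aph(3')-Ia KanR gene and replicates from a ColE1/pBR322-type origin. The adjacent rop gene and bom region fit the low-copy designation in the record. An f1 origin is also present, along with short tetracycline-resistance gene fragments that are backbone remnants and are not functional markers.

The WDR5 coding sequence was derived from a Mammalian Gene Collection clone and inserted by ligation-independent cloning at BsaI sites that were destroyed in the process. Expression is driven by a T7 promoter followed by a lac operator and the T7 gene 10 ribosome binding site, and ends at a T7 terminator. The plasmid-borne lacI gene supplies repressor, so transcription stays off until induction with IPTG in a host that provides T7 RNA polymerase. The encoded protein has an N-terminal 10xHis tag followed by a TEV protease site, which allows metal-affinity purification and later removal of the tag. At the C terminus it carries a biotin acceptor peptide that biotin ligase can biotinylate at a single site.

The automated annotation also reports a His-tag fragment and a short solubility-tag fragment downstream of the insert. The catalogue entry does not describe these, and they may be vector sequence lying outside the translated fusion. WDR5 is a WD40-repeat protein involved in histone H3 Lys-4 methylation as part of MLL complexes. The associated publication evaluates the ligandability of WD40-repeat proteins, which suggests the biotinylated protein was made for immobilisation in ligand-screening or binding assays.
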