Features (pLannotate 1.2.2; 20 found; start..end, strand, type, name):
     51..68      -  CDS            9xHis (fragment): 9xHis affinity tag
    184..1185    -  CDS            WDR5: WDR5_HUMAN - Also known as BIG3. Experimental evidence at protein level: Swiss-Prot protein existence level 1. Contributes to histone modification (PubMed:19131338, PubMed:19556245, PubMed:19103755, PubMed:20018852, PubMed:16600877, PubMed:16829960). May position the N-terminus of histone H3 for efficient trimethylation at 'Lys-4' (PubMed:16829960). As part of the MLL1/MLL complex it is involved in methylation and dimethylation at 'Lys-4' of histone H3 (PubMed:19556245). H3 'Lys-4' methylation represents a specific tag for epigenetic transcriptional activation (PubMed:18840606). As part of the
   1229..1245    -  CDS            capTEV™ (fragment): composite tag for in vivo biotinylation, TEV protease cleavage, and 6xHis tagging
   1259..1281    -  RBS            RBS: efficient ribosome binding site from bacteriophage T7 gene 10 (Olins and Rangwala, 1989)
   1296..1320    -  protein_bind   lac operator: The lac repressor binds to the lac operator to inhibit transcription in E. coli. This inhibition can be relieved by adding lactose or isopropyl-β-D-thiogalactopyranoside (IPTG). lac repressor encoded by lacI
   1321..1339    -  promoter       T7 promoter: promoter for bacteriophage T7 RNA polymerase
   1361..1640    +  CDS            TcR (fragment): tetracycline efflux protein; tet; confers resistance to tetracycline
   1648..1725    +  promoter       lacI promoter: lacI
   1726..2808    +  CDS            lacI: lac repressor; lacI; The lac repressor binds to the lac operator to inhibit transcription in E. coli. This inhibition can be relieved by adding lactose or isopropyl-β-D-thiogalactopyranoside (IPTG).
   2821..2842    +  protein_bind   CAP binding site: CAP binding activates transcription in the presence of cAMP. E. coli catabolite activator protein
   2857..3148    +  CDS            TcR (fragment): tetracycline efflux protein; tet; confers resistance to tetracycline
   3220..3600    -  CDS            YPB1_ECOLX: Protein predicted: Swiss-Prot protein existence level 4. From Escherichia coli.
   3617..3808    +  CDS            rop: Rop protein, which maintains plasmids at low copy number; rop
   3910..4049    +  misc_feature   bom: basis of mobility region from pBR322
   4235..4823    -  rep_origin     ori: high-copy-number ColE1/pMB1/pBR322/pUC origin of replication
   4945..5760    +  CDS            KanR: aminoglycoside phosphotransferase; aph(3')-Ia; confers resistance to kanamycin in bacteria or G418 (Geneticin®) in eukaryotes
   5769..5826    -  promoter       AmpR promoter (fragment): bla
   5879..6307    -  rep_origin     f1 ori (sequence partly withheld): f1 bacteriophage origin of replication; arrow indicates direction of (+) strand synthesis
   6344..6391    -  terminator     T7 terminator: transcription terminator for bacteriophage T7 RNA polymerase
   6399..41      -  CDS            SET1 (fragment) (across the origin): solubility-enhancement tag derived from T7 phage gene 10B
>Addgene plasmid #211027 | pNICBio2_WDR5:2-334 | addgene full sequence | sequence record 426277 | Addgene NGS Result
GCAGCAGCCAACTCAGCTTCCTTTCGGGCTTTGTTAGCAGCCGGATCTCAGTGGTGGTGGTGGTGGTGCT
CGAGTGCGGCCGCAAGCTTGTCGACGGAGCTCGAATTCGGATCCTTATCATTCATGCCATTCAATCTTCT
GCGCTTCAAAGATATCATTCAGGCCGTATCCACCTTTACTGCTGCAGTCACTCTTCCACAGTTTAATTGT
TTTGTCATTTTCTAGCGCAGCAGAGGCGATGATGTTTTCTGTTGGGTGACAAGCTGTTGAGATCACGACA
TCTGTGTGGCCTTGTAGTTTCTGTACAATCTCTTTCGTCTGAAGGTTCCAGATGTAAACAAGGTTATCCT
CTGAGCCAGACACAATCCACTTCCCACCAGTAACAGAGAAATTGGCAAATATGCAGTATTTCTCATTCTT
GTGGCCAGTGTACGTCTTCAGGCACTTCCCCTTGCTGTAGTCCCAGAGCTTCAGAGTGTTGTCCAGCGTG
GCGGCCAGGATGTATTTGCCGTTCGGGGAGAACTTCACAAAAGACACGGGGGGGTTGTCGTCATCGATGA
GCGTCTTCAGGCACTGGCCCGAGGCGGTGTCCCAGATGCGACAGAGACCATCATAGCTACTTGAAACTAT
CAAGGATCCATCACGATTAAAATGAACGGCCGAGACTGGATCCGAGTGAGCTGGCAAAGTCTTGAGGCAC
TTCCCTGTTTTCACATCCCATATCCTCACGCTTTCGTCAAAGGATCCTGAGACAATAAGGTTGGACTGGG
GATTGAAGTTGCAGCAAAAGACATAATTACTGTGTCCCTTCAGGGTTTTCAGACACTTGCCCGAGCTCAC
GTCCCATATCTTCAAGGTTTTGTCATCTGAGGCAGAAACAAGAAGGTTAGAATCTGACGACCAGGCTACA
TCGGATATTCCCAGCTTGTGACCAGATATGGTTTTCTCAAATTTCCCATCATACGCGCCCCAAATTTTAA
TAAGTTTATCAGCAGATGAACTTGCCAGCCACTCTCCATTCGGGCTGAATTTCACGGAGGACACTGCTTT
GGTGTGGCCAGCAAGGGTGAACTTTAGAGCATAGTTTGGCTTCACAGGTGTAGGCTTGCTCTGAGTGGCG
GATGACGAAGGGGTTGGCTGTGCTCTGGCGGCCTCGGTCTCGGGCTTCTTCTCCTCCGTCGCCATGGATT
GGAAGTACAGGTTCTCGGTACCCAGATCGTGATGATGGTGATGATGATGATGATGGTGCATATGTATATC
TCCTTCTTAAAGTTAAACAAAATTATTTCTAGAGGGGAATTGTTATCCGCTCACAATTCCCCTATAGTGA
GTCGTATTAATTTCGCGGGATCGAGATCTCGATCCTCTACGCCGGACGCATCGTGGCCGGCATCACCGGC
GCCACAGGTGCGGTTGCTGGCGCCTATATCGCCGACATCACCGATGGGGAAGATCGGGCTCGCCACTTCG
GGCTCATGAGCGCTTGTTTCGGCGTGGGTATGGTGGCAGGCCCCGTGGCCGGGGGACTGTTGGGCGCCAT
CTCCTTGCATGCACCATTCCTTGCGGCGGCGGTGCTCAACGGCCTCAACCTACTACTGGGCTGCTTCCTA
ATGCAGGAGTCGCATAAGGGAGAGCGTCGAGATCCCGGACACCATCGAATGGCGCAAAACCTTTCGCGGT
ATGGCATGATAGCGCCCGGAAGAGAGTCAATTCAGGGTGGTGAATGTGAAACCAGTAACGTTATACGATG
TCGCAGAGTATGCCGGTGTCTCTTATCAGACCGTTTCCCGCGTGGTGAACCAGGCCAGCCACGTTTCTGC
GAAAACGCGGGAAAAAGTGGAAGCGGCGATGGCGGAGCTGAATTACATTCCCAACCGCGTGGCACAACAA
CTGGCGGGCAAACAGTCGTTGCTGATTGGCGTTGCCACCTCCAGTCTGGCCCTGCACGCGCCGTCGCAAA
TTGTCGCGGCGATTAAATCTCGCGCCGATCAACTGGGTGCCAGCGTGGTGGTGTCGATGGTAGAACGAAG
CGGCGTCGAAGCCTGTAAAGCGGCGGTGCACAATCTTCTCGCGCAACGCGTCAGTGGGCTGATCATTAAC
TATCAGCTGGATGACCAGGATGCCATTGCTGTGGAAGCTGCCTGCACTAATGTTCCGGCGTTATTTCTTG
ATGTCTCTGACCAGACACCCATCAACAGTATTATTTTCTCCCATGAAGACGGTACGCGACTGGGCGTGGA
GCATCTGGTCGCATTGGGTCACCAGCAAATCGCGCTGTTAGCGGGCCCATTAAGTTCTGTCTCGGCGCGT
CTGCGTCTGGCTGGCTGGCATAAATATCTCACTCGCAATCAAATTCAGCCGATAGCGGAACGGGAAGGCG
ACTGGAGTGCCATGTCCGGTTTTCAACAAACCATGCAAATGCTGAATGAGGGCATCGTTCCCACTGCGAT
GCTGGTTGCCAACGATCAGATGGCGCTGGGCGCAATGCGCGCCATTACCGAGTCCGGGCTGCGCGTTGGT
GCGGATATCTCGGTAGTGGGATACGACGATACCGAAGACAGCTCATGTTATATCCCGCCGTTAACCACCA
TCAAACAGGATTTTCGCCTGCTGGGGCAAACCAGCGTGGACCGCTTGCTGCAACTCTCTCAGGGCCAGGC
GGTGAAGGGCAATCAGCTGTTGCCCGTCTCACTGGTGAAAAGAAAAACCACCCTGGCGCCCAATACGCAA
ACCGCCTCTCCCCGCGCGTTGGCCGATTCATTAATGCAGCTGGCACGACAGGTTTCCCGACTGGAAAGCG
GGCAGTGAGCGCAACGCAATTAATGTAAGTTAGCTCACTCATTAGGCACCGGGATCTCGACCGATGCCCT
TGAGAGCCTTCAACCCAGTCAGCTCCTTCCGGTGGGCGCGGGACATGACTATCGTCGCCGCACTTATGAC
TGTCTTCTTTATCATGCAACTCGTAGGACAGGTGCCGGCAGCGCTCTGGGTCATTTTCGGCGAGGACCGC
TTTCGCTGGAGCGCGACGATGATCGGCCTGTCGCTTGCGGTATTCGGAATCTTGCACGCCCTCGCTCAAG
CCTTCGTCACTGGTCCCGCCACCAAACGTTTCGGCGAGAAGCAGGCCATTATCGCCGGCATGGCGGCCCC
ACGGGTGCGCATGATCGTGCTCCTGTCGTTGAGGACCCGGCTAGGCTGGCGGGGTTGCCTTACTGGTTAG
CAGAATGAATCACCGATACGCGAGCGAACGTGAAGCGACTGCTGCTGCAAAACGTCTGCGACCTGAGCAA
CAACATGAATGGTCTTCGGTTTCCGTGTTTCGTAAAGTCTGGAAACGCGGAAGTCAGCGCCCTGCACCAT
TATGTTCCGGATCTGCATCGCAGGATGCTGCTGGCTACCCTGTGGAACACCTACATCTGTATTAACGAAG
CGCTGGCATTGACCCTGAGTGATTTTTCTCTGGTCCCGCCGCATCCATACCGCCAGTTGTTTACCCTCAC
AACGTTCCAGTAACCGGGCATGTTCATCATCAGTAACCCGTATCGTGAGCATCCTCTCTCGTTTCATCGG
TATCATTACCCCCATGAACAGAAATCCCCCTTACACGGAGGCATCAGTGACCAAACAGGAAAAAACCGCC
CTTAACATGGCCCGCTTTATCAGAAGCCAGACATTAACGCTTCTGGAGAAACTCAACGAGCTGGACGCGG
ATGAACAGGCAGACATCTGTGAATCGCTTCACGACCACGCTGATGAGCTTTACCGCAGCTGCCTCGCGCG
TTTCGGTGATGACGGTGAAAACCTCTGACACATGCAGCTCCCGGAGACGGTCACAGCTTGTCTGTAAGCG
GATGCCGGGAGCAGACAAGCCCGTCAGGGCGCGTCAGCGGGTGTTGGCGGGTGTCGGGGCGCAGCCATGA
CCCAGTCACGTAGCGATAGCGGAGTGTATACTGGCTTAACTATGCGGCATCAGAGCAGATTGTACTGAGA
GTGCACCATTGCGGTGTGAAATACCGCACAGATGCGTAAGGAGAAAATACCGCATCAGGCGCTCTTCCGC
TTCCTCGCTCACTGACTCGCTGCGCTCGGTCGTTCGGCTGCGGCGAGCGGTATCAGCTCACTCAAAGGCG
GTAATACGGTTATCCACAGAATCAGGGGATAACGCAGGAAAGAACATGTGAGCAAAAGGCCAGCAAAAGG
CCAGGAACCGTAAAAAGGCCGCGTTGCTGGCGTTTTTCCATAGGCTCCGCCCCCCTGACGAGCATCACAA
AAATCGACGCTCAAGTCAGAGGTGGCGAAACCCGACAGGACTATAAAGATACCAGGCGTTTCCCCCTGGA
AGCTCCCTCGTGCGCTCTCCTGTTCCGACCCTGCCGCTTACCGGATACCTGTCCGCCTTTCTCCCTTCGG
GAAGCGTGGCGCTTTCTCATAGCTCACGCTGTAGGTATCTCAGTTCGGTGTAGGTCGTTCGCTCCAAGCT
GGGCTGTGTGCACGAACCCCCCGTTCAGCCCGACCGCTGCGCCTTATCCGGTAACTATCGTCTTGAGTCC
AACCCGGTAAGACACGACTTATCGCCACTGGCAGCAGCCACTGGTAACAGGATTAGCAGAGCGAGGTATG
TAGGCGGTGCTACAGAGTTCTTGAAGTGGTGGCCTAACTACGGCTACACTAGAAGGACAGTATTTGGTAT
CTGCGCTCTGCTGAAGCCAGTTACCTTCGGAAAAAGAGTTGGTAGCTCTTGATCCGGCAAACAAACCACC
GCTGGTAGCGGTGGTTTTTTTGTTTGCAAGCAGCAGATTACGCGCAGAAAAAAAGGATCTCAAGAAGATC
CTTTGATCTTTTCTACGGGGTCTGACGCTCAGTGGAACGAAAACTCACGTTAAGGGATTTTGGTCATGAA
CAATAAAACTGTCTGCTTACATAAACAGTAATACAAGGGGTGTTATGAGCCATATTCAACGGGAAACGTC
TTGCTCTAGGCCGCGATTAAATTCCAACATGGATGCTGATTTATATGGGTATAAATGGGCTCGCGATAAT
GTCGGGCAATCAGGTGCGACAATCTATCGATTGTATGGGAAGCCCGATGCGCCAGAGTTGTTTCTGAAAC
ATGGCAAAGGTAGCGTTGCCAATGATGTTACAGATGAGATGGTCAGACTAAACTGGCTGACGGAATTTAT
GCCTCTTCCGACCATCAAGCATTTTATCCGTACTCCTGATGATGCATGGTTACTCACCACTGCGATCCCC
GGGAAAACAGCATTCCAGGTATTAGAAGAATATCCTGATTCAGGTGAAAATATTGTTGATGCGCTGGCAG
TGTTCCTGCGCCGGTTGCATTCGATTCCTGTTTGTAATTGTCCTTTTAACAGCGATCGCGTATTTCGTCT
CGCTCAGGCGCAATCACGAATGAATAACGGTTTGGTTGATGCGAGTGATTTTGATGACGAGCGTAATGGC
TGGCCTGTTGAACAAGTCTGGAAAGAAATGCATAAACTTTTGCCATTCTCACCGGATTCAGTCGTCACTC
ATGGTGATTTCTCACTTGATAACCTTATTTTTGACGAGGGGAAATTAATAGGTTGTATTGATGTTGGACG
AGTCGGAATCGCAGACCGATACCAGGATCTTGCCATCCTATGGAACTGCCTCGGTGAGTTTTCTCCTTCA
TTACAGAAACGGCTTTTTCAAAAATATGGTATTGATAATCCTGATATGAATAAATTGCAGTTTCATTTGA
TGCTCGATGAGTTTTTCTAAGAATTAATTCATGAGCGGATACATATTTGAATGTATTTAGAAAAATAAAC
AAATAGGGGTTCCGCGCACATTTCCCCGAAAAGTGCCACCTAAATTGTAAGCGTTAATATTTTGTTAAAA
TTCGCGTTAAATTTTTGTTAAATCAGCTCATTTTTTAACCAATAGGCCGAAATCGGCAAAATCCCTTATA
AATCAAAAGAATAGACCGAGATAGGGT
[37 nt withheld, positions 5978-6014]
AAAGAACGTGGACTCCAACGTCAAAGG
[49 nt withheld, positions 6042-6090]
T
[91 nt withheld, positions 6092-6182]
G
[124 nt withheld, positions 6184-6307]
CCCATTCGCCAATCCGGATATAGTTCCTCCTTTCAGCAAAAAACCCCTCAAGACCCGTTTAGAGGCCCCA
AGGGGTTATGCTAGTTATTGCTCAGCGGTG
