>Addgene plasmid #211027 | pNICBio2_WDR5:2-334 | depositor partial sequence | sequence record 411534 | Insert sequence
GCGACGGAGGAGAAGAAGCCCGAGACCGAGGCCGCCAGAGCACAGCCAACCCCTTCGTCATCCGCCACTC
AGAGCAAGCCTACACCTGTGAAGCCAAACTATGCTCTAAAGTTCACCCTTGCTGGCCACACCAAAGCAGT
GTCCTCCGTGAAATTCAGCCCGAATGGAGAGTGGCTGGCAAGTTCATCTGCTGATAAACTTATTAAAATT
TGGGGCGCGTATGATGGGAAATTTGAGAAAACCATATCTGGTCACAAGCTGGGAATATCCGATGTAGCCT
GGTCGTCAGATTCTAACCTTCTTGTTTCTGCCTCAGATGACAAAACCTTGAAGATATGGGACGTGAGCTC
GGGCAAGTGTCTGAAAACCCTGAAGGGACACAGTAATTATGTCTTTTGCTGCAACTTCAATCCCCAGTCC
AACCTTATTGTCTCAGGATCCTTTGACGAAAGCGTGAGGATATGGGATGTGAAAACAGGGAAGTGCCTCA
AGACTTTGCCAGCTCACTCGGATCCAGTCTCGGCCGTTCATTTTAATCGTGATGGATCCTTGATAGTTTC
AAGTAGCTATGATGGTCTCTGTCGCATCTGGGACACCGCCTCGGGCCAGTGCCTGAAGACGCTCATCGAT
GACGACAACCCCCCCGTGTCTTTTGTGAAGTTCTCCCCGAACGGCAAATACATCCTGGCCGCCACGCTGG
ACAACACTCTGAAGCTCTGGGACTACAGCAAGGGGAAGTGCCTGAAGACGTACACTGGCCACAAGAATGA
GAAATACTGCATATTTGCCAATTTCTCTGTTACTGGTGGGAAGTGGATTGTGTCTGGCTCAGAGGATAAC
CTTGTTTACATCTGGAACCTTCAGACGAAAGAGATTGTACAGAAACTACAAGGCCACACAGATGTCGTGA
TCTCAACAGCTTGTCACCCAACAGAAAACATCATCGCCTCTGCTGCGCTAGAAAATGACAAAACAATTAA
ACTGTGGAAGAGTGACTGC
